Addgene plasmid #209187: pENTR4 CDS A. thaliana PHOT1
Purpose: pENTR4 plasmid with CDS of Arabidopsis thaliana PHOTOTROPIN 1 (PHOT1, AT3G45780.1) without stop codon for C-terminal epitope tags
Depositing lab: Lennart Wirthmueller. Depositing organization: Leibniz Institute of Plant Biochemistry (IPB). Publication: Untargeted proteomics identifies plant substrates of the bacterial-derived ADP-ribosyltransferase AvrRpm1. Simranjit Kaur, Thomas Colby, Domenika Thieme, Carsten Proksch, Susanne Matschi, eIvan Matić, and Lennart Wirthmueller. bioRxiv 2023.09.25.558804 10.1101/2023.09.25.558804.
Backbone
  Vector backbone: pENTR4
  Backbone manufacturer: Thermo Scientific
  Backbone size w/o insert (bp): 2250
  Total vector size (bp): 5237
  Vector type: Gateway-compatible entry vector
Growth in bacteria
  Bacterial resistance: Kanamycin, 50 μg/mL
  Growth temperature: 37°C
  Growth strain: DH5alpha
  Copy number: High Copy
Gene/Insert
  Gene/Insert name: AT3G45780.1 (alt name: PHOTOTROPIN 1, PHOT1, NONPHOTOTROPIC HYPOCOTYL 1, NPH1, ROOT PHOTOTROPISM 1, RPT1)
  Species: A. thaliana (mustard weed)
  Insert size (bp): 2987
  Entrez Gene: PHOT1 (a.k.a. AT3G45780, F16L2.3, JK224, NONPHOTOTROPIC HYPOCOTYL 1, NPH1, PHOTOTROPIN, ROOT PHOTOTROPISM 1, RPT1, phototropin 1)
  Promoter: none
  Cloning method: Gibson Cloning
  Sequencing primers: 5′ CCCGCCATAAACTGCCAGG; 3′ CGTTGAATATGGCTCATAACACCC
Terms and licenses: Academic/Nonprofit Terms; Industry Terms: Not Available to Industry
Depositor comments: Please visit https://www.biorxiv.org/content/10.1101/2023.09.25.558804v1 for bioRxiv preprint.
How to cite: pENTR4 CDS A. thaliana PHOT1 was a gift from Lennart Wirthmueller (Addgene plasmid # 209187 ; http://n2t.net/addgene:209187 ; RRID:Addgene_209187)
