[The description below was written by a language model from this plasmid's Addgene catalogue record and pLannotate feature annotations shown in this document.]
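Description:
pENTR4 CDS A. thaliana PHOT1 is a Gateway-compatible entry clone built on the commercial pENTR4 backbone, with a total size of about 5.2 kb. It is propagated in E. coli as a high-copy plasmid from a ColE1/pUC-type origin and is selected with kanamycin through an aminoglycoside phosphotransferase (KanR) gene. The rrnB T1 and T2 transcription terminators lie upstream of the cloning region, where they insulate the insert from read-through transcription originating in the backbone.

The payload is the roughly 3 kb coding sequence of Arabidopsis thaliana PHOTOTROPIN 1 (PHOT1, AT3G45780.1, also known as NPH1 or RPT1). PHOT1 is a protein kinase that acts as a blue-light photoreceptor in photo-induced movement responses such as phototropism and stomatal opening. The insert was introduced by Gibson assembly and sits between the attL1 and attL2 recombination sites. The plasmid carries no promoter for the insert, so it is not an expression construct itself. It serves instead as a donor: an LR Clonase reaction transfers the PHOT1 open reading frame directionally into any attR-containing destination vector, which then supplies the promoter and other expression elements.

The stop codon has been omitted so that the coding sequence can read through attL2-derived sequence into a tag provided by the destination vector, giving C-terminally epitope-tagged PHOT1. The associated publication is a proteomic study identifying plant substrates of the bacterial ADP-ribosyltransferase effector AvrRpm1, which suggests the clone was made to express tagged PHOT1 in that context, although the record does not describe specific downstream experiments.
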