Features (pLannotate 1.2.2; 7 found; start..end, strand, type, name):
     11..599     +  rep_origin     ori: high-copy-number ColE1/pMB1/pBR322/pUC origin of replication
    767..810     -  terminator     rrnB T1 terminator: Escherichia coli rrnB; transcription terminator T1 from the E. coli rrnB gene
    942..969     +  terminator     rrnB T2 terminator: transcription terminator T2 from the E. coli rrnB gene
   1019..1118    +  protein_bind   attL1: mutant version of attL; recombination site for the Gateway® LR reaction LR Clonase™
   1123..4110    +  CDS            PHOT1: PHOT1_ARATH - Also known as JK224, NPH1, RPT1. Experimental evidence at protein level: Swiss-Prot protein existence level 1. Protein kinase that acts as a blue light photoreceptor in a signal-transduction pathway for photo-induced movements. Phosphorylates BLUS1, a kinase involved in stomatal opening. Required for blue light mediated mRNA destabilization. Mediates calcium spiking of extracellular origin in response to a low rate of blue light. Also mediates rapid membrane depolarization and growth inhibition in response to blue light. Necessary for root phototropism. Involved in hypocotyl phot
   4127..4226    -  protein_bind   attL2: mutant version of attL; recombination site for the Gateway® LR reaction LR Clonase™
   4349..5158    +  CDS            KanR: aminoglycoside phosphotransferase; aph(3')-Ia; confers resistance to kanamycin in bacteria or G418 (Geneticin®) in eukaryotes
>Addgene plasmid #209187 | pENTR4 CDS A. thaliana PHOT1 | addgene full sequence | sequence record 415372 | Addgene NGS Result
AAGGATCTTCTTGAGATCCTTTTTTTCTGCGCGTAATCTGCTGCTTGCAAACAAAAAAACCACCGCTACC
AGCGGTGGTTTGTTTGCCGGATCAAGAGCTACCAACTCTTTTTCCGAAGGTAACTGGCTTCAGCAGAGCG
CAGATACCAAATACTGTTCTTCTAGTGTAGCCGTAGTTAGGCCACCACTTCAAGAACTCTGTAGCACCGC
CTACATACCTCGCTCTGCTAATCCTGTTACCAGTGGCTGCTGCCAGTGGCGATAAGTCGTGTCTTACCGG
GTTGGACTCAAGACGATAGTTACCGGATAAGGCGCAGCGGTCGGGCTGAACGGGGGGTTCGTGCACACAG
CCCAGCTTGGAGCGAACGACCTACACCGAACTGAGATACCTACAGCGTGAGCTATGAGAAAGCGCCACGC
TTCCCGAAGGGAGAAAGGCGGACAGGTATCCGGTAAGCGGCAGGGTCGGAACAGGAGAGCGCACGAGGGA
GCTTCCAGGGGGAAACGCCTGGTATCTTTATAGTCCTGTCGGGTTTCGCCACCTCTGACTTGAGCGTCGA
TTTTTGTGATGCTCGTCAGGGGGGCGGAGCCTATGGAAAAACGCCAGCAACGCGGCCTTTTTACGGTTCC
TGGCCTTTTGCTGGCCTTTTGCTCACATGTTCTTTCCTGCGTTATCCCCTGATTCTGTGGATAACCGTAT
TACCGCTAGCATGGATCTCGGGGACGTCTAACTACTAAGCGAGAGTAGGGAACTGCCAGGCATCAAATAA
AACGAAAGGCTCAGTCGGAAGACTGGGCCTTTCGTTTTATCTGTTGTTTGTCGGTGAACGCTCTCCTGAG
TAGGACAAATCCGCCGGGAGCGGATTTGAACGTTGTGAAGCAACGGCCCGGAGGGTGGCGGGCAGGACGC
CCGCCATAAACTGCCAGGCATCAAACTAAGCAGAAGGCCATCCTGACGGATGGCCTTTTTGCGTTTCTAC
AAACTCTTCCTGTTAGTTAGTTACTTAAGCTCGGGCCCCAAATAATGATTTTATTTTGACTGATAGTGAC
CTGTTCGTTGCAACAAATTGATAAGCAATGCTTTTTTATAATGCCAACTTTGTACAAAAAAGCAGGCTCC
ACATGGAACCAACAGAAAAACCATCGACCAAACCATCTTCTCGGACTCTACCTAGAGACACTCGTGGCTC
TCTCGAAGTATTCAACCCGTCAACTCAGCTGACCCGACCCGATAACCCGGTGTTCCGTCCTGAACCACCA
GCGTGGCAAAACTTGAGTGATCCACGTGGCACCAGTCCTCAACCCCGACCACAACAAGAACCAGCTCCAT
CCAACCCTGTTCGGTCTGATCAAGAAATCGCTGTCACGACCTCATGGATGGCTCTGAAAGACCCATCACC
GGAGACAATCTCCAAGAAGACGATCACCGCCGAGAAACCACAGAAGTCGGCGGTGGCGGCTGAGCAGAGA
GCGGCAGAGTGGGGATTGGTTTTGAAGACCGATACAAAGACGGGAAAGCCACAAGGAGTAGGCGTGAGGA
ACTCTGGTGGAACTGAGAATGATCCTAACGGGAAAAAGACTACATCGCAGAGAAACTCGCAAAACTCTTG
CCGGAGCTCCGGTGAGATGTCGGACGGAGATGTTCCCGGCGGGAGGAGTGGGATTCCAAGAGTATCGGAA
GATCTAAAAGATGCGTTGTCGACGTTTCAACAAACGTTTGTGGTCTCAGATGCTACAAAACCTGATTATC
CGATTATGTATGCAAGTGCTGGTTTCTTCAATATGACTGGTTACACTTCCAAAGAAGTCGTCGGCAGAAA
CTGCCGATTTTTACAAGGATCAGGTACAGATGCAGATGAGTTAGCAAAGATAAGAGAGACATTAGCTGCT
GGTAACAATTATTGTGGGCGTATATTGAATTACAAGAAAGATGGGACCTCTTTTTGGAATCTTCTCACGA
TTGCTCCCATTAAAGACGAGAGTGGCAAAGTCCTCAAATTTATCGGAATGCAAGTGGAGGTGAGCAAGCA
CACTGAAGGGGCCAAAGAAAAGGCTTTGAGGCCCAATGGGCTTCCGGAATCTCTGATTCGATACGATGCC
CGCCAAAAAGATATGGCGACAAACTCAGTGACAGAGCTAGTAGAGGCGGTGAAGAGACCTCGGGCACTAA
GCGAATCGACGAATCTCCATCCCTTCATGACAAAATCGGAGAGCGATGAACTTCCGAAAAAACCAGCTCG
GCGAATGTCCGAAAATGTTGTTCCGTCAGGCCGAAGAAACTCTGGCGGCGGAAGAAGAAACTCGATGCAG
CGAATCAACGAAATTCCCGAGAAAAAATCTAGAAAATCTTCCCTTTCCTTCATGGGGATCAAGAAGAAGA
GCGAATCTTTGGATGAATCTATAGACGATGGATTTATAGAGTATGGAGAAGAAGACGATGAGATTAGTGA
TAGGGACGAGAGACCTGAGAGTGTGGATGATAAAGTGAGACAAAAGGAAATGAGAAAGGGTATTGATCTA
GCTACTACACTCGAACGTATCGAGAAGAATTTCGTCATCACTGATCCTAGGCTTCCCGATAATCCCATTA
TTTTTGCATCTGATAGTTTCTTGGAGCTCACGGAATATAGCCGTGAAGAAATTCTTGGAAGAAATTGCAG
GTTTCTACAAGGTCCAGAGACTGATCTAACCACAGTGAAGAAGATTCGAAATGCTATTGATAACCAAACC
GAAGTGACAGTTCAGCTCATCAACTACACCAAGAGCGGAAAGAAGTTCTGGAACATTTTCCACTTGCAAC
CTATGCGTGATCAGAAGGGAGAAGTACAATACTTTATTGGAGTTCAACTAGACGGGAGCAAGCACGTAGA
ACCAGTTCGCAATGTCATTGAAGAAACCGCAGTGAAAGAGGGAGAAGACCTGGTGAAAAAAACAGCTGTG
AATATCGATGAAGCGGTTCGAGAACTTCCTGATGCCAACATGACACCAGAGGATTTATGGGCAAACCACT
CAAAGGTTGTTCATTGTAAGCCTCACAGGAAAGATTCACCACCATGGATAGCTATCCAAAAGGTGTTGGA
AAGTGGTGAACCGATTGGTTTGAAGCATTTCAAACCGGTGAAACCTTTGGGTTCTGGTGACACAGGAAGT
GTGCATCTAGTGGAACTCGTTGGAACAGATCAGTTGTTTGCAATGAAAGCAATGGACAAGGCTGTTATGC
TTAACCGAAACAAAGTACATAGAGCTAGAGCTGAGAGAGAGATCCTAGATTTGCTTGACCATCCTTTTCT
TCCTGCACTCTACGCTTCTTTTCAGACAAAAACACATATATGTCTTATAACAGATTACTATCCAGGAGGA
GAACTCTTCATGCTCCTAGATCGACAACCTAGGAAGGTTCTCAAAGAAGATGCTGTAAGATTCTATGCTG
CTCAAGTTGTCGTTGCACTCGAGTATCTTCACTGTCAAGGAATAATTTACCGAGACTTGAAACCGGAAAA
CGTTTTAATCCAAGGCAATGGCGATATCTCTTTGTCGGATTTTGATCTGTCTTGCTTGACATCTTGCAAA
CCTCAGCTGTTGATTCCGAGTATAGACGAGAAGAAGAAGAAAAAGCAACAAAAGAGTCAACAAACTCCAA
TCTTCATGGCTGAACCAATGCGTGCATCAAACTCATTTGTTGGCACTGAAGAGTACATTGCTCCGGAAAT
TATATCCGGAGCAGGACATACGAGTGCAGTAGACTGGTGGGCTCTTGGTATACTTATGTATGAAATGTTA
TACGGATACACTCCTTTTAGAGGAAAAACAAGACAGAAGACTTTCACCAATGTTCTTCAAAAAGATCTCA
AGTTTCCAGCTAGCATTCCTGCAAGTCTTCAAGTGAAACAGCTGATTTTTAGGCTGTTACAACGAGATCC
GAAGAAAAGACTAGGTTGTTTTGAAGGAGCAAATGAAGTCAAGCAACATTCTTTCTTCAAAGGCATAAAT
TGGGCTCTGATTCGATGCACGAACCCTCCAGAGCTCGAGACTCCGATATTTTCTGGTGAAGCTGAAAACG
GAGAGAAAGTTGTTGATCCTGAGCTAGAAGATCTGCAAACAAATGTTTTTAACTCGAGATATCTAGACCC
AGCTTTCTTGTACAAAGTTGGCATTATAAGAAAGCATTGCTTATCAATTTGTTGCAACGAACAGGTCACT
ATCAGTCAAAATAAAATCATTATTTGCCATCCAGCTGCAGCTCTGGCCCGTGTCTCAAAATCTCTGATGT
TACATTGCACAAGATAAAAATATATCATCATGAACAATAAAACTGTCTGCTTACATAAACAGTAATACAA
GGGGTGTTATGAGCCATATTCAACGGGAAACGTCGAGGCCGCGATTAAATTCCAACATGGATGCTGATTT
ATATGGGTATAAATGGGCTCGCGATAATGTCGGGCAATCAGGTGCGACAATCTATCGCTTGTATGGGAAG
CCCGATGCGCCAGAGTTGTTTCTGAAACATGGCAAAGGTAGCGTTGCCAATGATGTTACAGATGAGATGG
TCAGACTAAACTGGCTGACGGAATTTATGCCTCTTCCGACCATCAAGCATTTTATCCGTACTCCTGGTGA
TGCATGGTTACTCACCACTGCGATCCCCGGAAAAACAGCATTCCAGGTATTAGAAGAATATCCTGATTCA
GGTGAAAATATTGTTGATGCGCTGGCAGTGTTCCTGCGCCGGTTGCATTCGATTCCTGTTTGTAATTGTC
CTTTTAACAGCGATCGCGTATTTCGTCTCGCTCAGGCGCAATCACGAATGAATAACGGTTTGGTTGATGC
GAGTGATTTTGATGACGAGCGTAATGGCTGGCCTGTTGAACAAGTCTGGAAAGAAATGCATAAACTTTTG
CCATTCTCACCGGATTCAGTCGTCACTCATGGTGATTTCTCACTTGATAACCTTATTTTTGACGAGGGGA
AATTAATAGGTTGTATTGATGTTGGACGAGTCGGAATCGCAGACCGATACCAGGATCTTGCCATCCTATG
GAACTGCCTCGGTGAGTTTTCTCCTTCATTACAGAAACGGCTTTTTCAAAAATATGGTATTGATAATCCT
GATATGAATAAATTGCAGTTTCATTTGATGCTCGATGAGTTTTTCTAATCAGAATTGGTTAATTGGTTGT
AACATTATTCAGATTGGGCCCCGTTCCACTGAGCGTCAGACCCCGTAGAAAAGATCA
